>Addgene plasmid #209873 | Lyso-B | addgene full sequence | sequence record 415450 | Addgene NGS Result
ATATATGGAGTTCCGCGTTACATAACTTACGGTAAATGGCCCGCCTGGCTGACCGCCCAACGACCCCCGC
CCATTGACGTCAATAATGACGTATGTTCCCATAGTAACGCCAATAGGGACTTTCCATTGACGTCAATGGG
TGGAGTATTTACGGTAAACTGCCCACTTGGCAGTACATCAAGTGTATCATATGCCAAGTACGCCCCCTAT
TGACGTCAATGACGGTAAATGGCCCGCCTGGCATTATGCCCAGTACATGACCTTATGGGACTTTCCTACT
TGGCAGTACATCTACGTATTAGTCATCGCTATTACCATGGTGATGCGGTTTTGGCAGTACATCAATGGGC
GTGGATAGCGGTTTGACTCACGGGGATTTCCAAGTCTCCACCCCATTGACGTCAATGGGAGTTTGTTTTG
GCACCAAAATCAACGGGACTTTCCAAAATGTCGTAACAACTCCGCCCCATTGACGCAAATGGGCGGTAGG
CGTGTACGGTGGGAGGTCTATATAAGCAGAGCTGGTTTAGTGAACCGTCAGATCCGCTAGCGCTACCGGT
CGCCACCATGGCGGCCCCCGGCAGCGCCCGGCGACCCCTGCTGCTGCTACTGCTGTTGCTGCTGCTCGGC
CTCATGCATTGTGCGTCAGCAGCAATGTTTATGGTGAAAAATGGCAACGGGACCGCGTGCATAATGGCCA
ACTTCTCTGCTGCCTTCTCAGTGAACTACGACACCAAGAGTGGCCCTAAGAACATGACCTTTGACCTGCC
ATCAGATGCCACAGTGGTGCTCAACCGCAGCTCCTGTGGAAAAGAGAACACTTCTGACCCCAGTCTCGTG
ATTGCTTTTGGAAGAGGACATACACTCACTCTCAATTTCACGAGAAATGCAACACGTTACAGCGTCCAGC
TCATGAGTTTTGTTTATAACTTGTCAGACACACACCTTTTCCCCAATGCGAGCTCCAAAGAAATCAAGAC
TGTGGAATCTATAACTGACATCAGGGCAGATATAGATAAAAAATACAGATGTGTTAGTGGCACCCAGGTC
CACATGAACAACGTGACCGTAACGCTCCATGATGCCACCATCCAGGCGTACCTTTCCAACAGCAGCTTCA
GCAGGGGAGAGACACGCTGTGAACAAGACAGGCCTTCCCCAACCACAGCGCCCCCTGCGCCACCCAGCCC
CTCGCCCTCACCCGTGCCCAAGAGCCCCTCTGTGGACAAGTACAACGTGAGCGGCACCAACGGGACCTGC
CTGCTGGCCAGCATGGGGCTGCAGCTGAACCTCACCTATGAGAGGAAGGACAACACGACGGTGACAAGGC
TTCTCAACATCAACCCCAACAAGACCTCGGCCAGCGGGAGCTGCGGCGCCCACCTGGTGACTCTGGAGCT
GCACAGCGAGGGCACCACCGTCCTGCTCTTCCAGTTCGGGATGAATGCAAGTTCTAGCCGGTTTTTCCTA
CAAGGAATCCAGTTGAATACAATTCTTCCTGACGCCAGAGACCCCGCCTTTAAAGCTGCCAACGGCTCCC
TGCGAGCGCTGCAGGCCACAGTCGGCAATTCCTACAAGTGCAACGCGGAGGAGCACGTCCGTGTCACGAA
GGCGTTTTCAGTCAATATATTCAAAGTGTGGGTCCAGGCTTTCAAGGTGGAAGGTGGCCAGTTTGGCTCT
GTGGAGGAGTGTCTGCTGGACGAGAACAGCATGCTGATCCCCATCGCTGTGGGTGGTGCCCTGGCGGGGC
TGGTCCTCATCGTCCTCATCGCCTACCTCGTCGGCAGGAAGAGGAGTCACGCAGGCTACCAGACTATCGG
TGGTGGTGGTAGTGGTGGTGGTGGTAGTGCTGCCACCATCAAAGAGTTCATGCGCTTCAAGGTGCGCATG
GAGGGCTCCATGAACGGCCACGAGTTCGAGATCGAGGGCGAGGGCGAGGGCCGCCCCTACGAGGGCACCC
AGACCGCCAAGCTGAAGGTGACCAAGGGCGGCCCCCTGCCCTTTGCCTGGGACATCCTGTCCCCCCAGAT
CATGTACGGCTCCAAAGCGTACGTGAGGCACCCCGCCGACATCCCCGATTACAAGAAGCTGCCCTTCCCC
GAGGGCTTCAAGTGGGAGCGCGTGATGAACTTCGAAGACGGCGGTCTGGTGACCGTTACCCAGGACTCCT
CCCTGCAGGACGGCACGCTGATCTGCAAGGTGAAGATTCGCGGCACCAACTTCCCCCCCGACGGCCCCGT
AATGCAGAAGAAGACCATGGGCTGGGAGGCCTCCACCGAGATGCTGTACCCCAAGGACGGCGTGCTGAAG
GGCCATAGCTATCAGGCCCTGAAGCTGAAGGACGGCGGCCACTACCTGGTGGAGTTCGAGACCATCTACA
TGGCCAAGAAGCCCGTGCAACTGCCCGGCGATTACTGTGTGGACACCAAGCTGGACATCACCTCCCACAA
CGAGGACTACACCATCGTGGAACAGTACGGGCGCTCCGAGGGCCGCCACCGTCTGGGCATGGACGAGCGG
TACAAGTGACTGCAGTCGACGGTACCGCGGGCCCGGGATCCACCGGATCTAGATAACTGATCATAATCAG
CCATACCACATTTGTAGAGGTTTTACTTGCTTTAAAAAACCTCCCACACCTCCCCCTGAACCTGAAACAT
AAAATGAATGCAATTGTTGTTGTTAACTTGTTTATTGCAGCTTATAATGGTTACAAATAAAGCAATAGCA
TCACAAATTTCACAAATAAAGCATTTTTTTCACTGCATTCTAGTTGTGGTTTGTCCAAACTCATCAATGT
ATCTTAACGCGTAAATTGTAAGCGTTAATATTTTGTTAAAATTCGCGTTAAATTTTTGTTAAATCAGCTC
ATTTTTTAACCAATAGGCCGAAATCGGCAAAATCCCTTATAAATCAAAAGAATAGACCGAGATAGGGT
[37 nt withheld, positions 2939-2975]
AAAGAACGTGGACTCCAACGTCAAAGG
[49 nt withheld, positions 3003-3051]
T
[91 nt withheld, positions 3053-3143]
G
[124 nt withheld, positions 3145-3268]
CAGGTGGCACTTTTCGGGGAAATGTGCGCGGAACCCCTATTTGTTTATTTTTCTAAATACATTCAAATAT
GTATCCGCTCATGAGACAATAACCCTGATAAATGCTTCAATAATATTGAAAAAGGAAGAGTCCTGAGGCG
GAAAGAACCAGCTGTGGAATGTGTGTCAGTTAGGGTGTGGAAAGTCCCCAGGCTCCCCAGCAGGCAGAAG
TATGCAAAGCATGCATCTCAATTAGTCAGCAACCAGGTGTGGAAAGTCCCCAGGCTCCCCAGCAGGCAGA
AGTATGCAAAGCATGCATCTCAATTAGTCAGCAACCATAGTCCCGCCCCTAACTCCGCCCATCCCGCCCC
TAACTCCGCCCAGTTCCGCCCATTCTCCGCCCCATGGCTGACTAATTTTTTTTATTTATGCAGAGGCCGA
GGCCGCCTCGGCCTCTGAGCTATTCCAGAAGTAGTGAGGAGGCTTTTTTGGAGGCCTAGGCTTTTGCAAA
GATCGATCAAGAGACAGGATGAGGATCGTTTCGCATGATTGAACAAGATGGATTGCACGCAGGTTCTCCG
GCCGCTTGGGTGGAGAGGCTATTCGGCTATGACTGGGCACAACAGACAATCGGCTGCTCTGATGCCGCCG
TGTTCCGGCTGTCAGCGCAGGGGCGCCCGGTTCTTTTTGTCAAGACCGACCTGTCCGGTGCCCTGAATGA
ACTGCAAGACGAGGCAGCGCGGCTATCGTGGCTGGCCACGACGGGCGTTCCTTGCGCAGCTGTGCTCGAC
GTTGTCACTGAAGCGGGAAGGGACTGGCTGCTATTGGGCGAAGTGCCGGGGCAGGATCTCCTGTCATCTC
ACCTTGCTCCTGCCGAGAAAGTATCCATCATGGCTGATGCAATGCGGCGGCTGCATACGCTTGATCCGGC
TACCTGCCCATTCGACCACCAAGCGAAACATCGCATCGAGCGAGCACGTACTCGGATGGAAGCCGGTCTT
GTCGATCAGGATGATCTGGACGAAGAGCATCAGGGGCTCGCGCCAGCCGAACTGTTCGCCAGGCTCAAGG
CGAGCATGCCCGACGGCGAGGATCTCGTCGTGACCCATGGCGATGCCTGCTTGCCGAATATCATGGTGGA
AAATGGCCGCTTTTCTGGATTCATCGACTGTGGCCGGCTGGGTGTGGCGGACCGCTATCAGGACATAGCG
TTGGCTACCCGTGATATTGCTGAAGAGCTTGGCGGCGAATGGGCTGACCGCTTCCTCGTGCTTTACGGTA
TCGCCGCTCCCGATTCGCAGCGCATCGCCTTCTATCGCCTTCTTGACGAGTTCTTCTGAGCGGGACTCTG
GGGTTCGAAATGACCGACCAAGCGACGCCCAACCTGCCATCACGAGATTTCGATTCCACCGCCGCCTTCT
ATGAAAGGTTGGGCTTCGGAATCGTTTTCCGGGACGCCGGCTGGATGATCCTCCAGCGCGGGGATCTCAT
GCTGGAGTTCTTCGCCCACCCTAGGGGGAGGCTAACTGAAACACGGAAGGAGACAATACCGGAAGGAACC
CGCGCTATGACGGCAATAAAAAGACAGAATAAAACGCACGGTGTTGGGTCGTTTGTTCATAAACGCGGGG
TTCGGTCCCAGGGCTGGCACTCTGTCGATACCCCACCGAGACCCCATTGGGGCCAATACGCCCGCGTTTC
TTCCTTTTCCCCACCCCACCCCCCAAGTTCGGGTGAAGGCCCAGGGCTCGCAGCCAACGTCGGGGCGGCA
GGCCCTGCCATAGCCTCAGGTTACTCATATATACTTTAGATTGATTTAAAACTTCATTTTTAATTTAAAA
GGATCTAGGTGAAGATCCTTTTTGATAATCTCATGACCAAAATCCCTTAACGTGAGTTTTCGTTCCACTG
AGCGTCAGACCCCGTAGAAAAGATCAAAGGATCTTCTTGAGATCCTTTTTTTCTGCGCGTAATCTGCTGC
TTGCAAACAAAAAAACCACCGCTACCAGCGGTGGTTTGTTTGCCGGATCAAGAGCTACCAACTCTTTTTC
CGAAGGTAACTGGCTTCAGCAGAGCGCAGATACCAAATACTGTTCTTCTAGTGTAGCCGTAGTTAGGCCA
CCACTTCAAGAACTCTGTAGCACCGCCTACATACCTCGCTCTGCTAATCCTGTTACCAGTGGCTGCTGCC
AGTGGCGATAAGTCGTGTCTTACCGGGTTGGACTCAAGACGATAGTTACCGGATAAGGCGCAGCGGTCGG
GCTGAACGGGGGGTTCGTGCACACAGCCCAGCTTGGAGCGAACGACCTACACCGAACTGAGATACCTACA
GCGTGAGCTATGAGAAAGCGCCACGCTTCCCGAAGGGAGAAAGGCGGACAGGTATCCGGTAAGCGGCAGG
GTCGGAACAGGAGAGCGCACGAGGGAGCTTCCAGGGGGAAACGCCTGGTATCTTTATAGTCCTGTCGGGT
TTCGCCACCTCTGACTTGAGCGTCGATTTTTGTGATGCTCGTCAGGGGGGCGGAGCCTATGGAAAAACGC
CAGCAACGCGGCCTTTTTACGGTTCCTGGCCTTTTGCTGGCCTTTTGCTCACATGTTCTTTCCTGCGTTA
TCCCCTGATTCTGTGGATAACCGTATTACCGCCATGCATTAGTTATTAATAGTAATCAATTACGGGGTCA
TTAGTTCATAGCCC
Features (pLannotate 1.2.2; 17 found; start..end, strand, type, name):
     16..319     +  enhancer       CMV enhancer: human cytomegalovirus immediate early enhancer
    320..523     +  promoter       CMV promoter: human cytomegalovirus (CMV) immediate early promoter
    568..1818    +  CDS            LAMP1: LAMP1_HUMAN - Experimental evidence at protein level: Swiss-Prot protein existence level 1. (Microbial infection) Acts as a receptor for Lassa virus protein. From Homo sapiens (Human).
   1820..1845    -  CDS            9xHis (fragment): 9xHis affinity tag
   1858..2526    +  CDS            dTomato: dTomato is a basic (constitutively fluorescent) orange fluorescent protein published in 2004, derived from Discosoma sp.. It is reported to be a somewhat slowly-maturing dimer with low acid sensitivity.
   2530..2561    +  misc_feature   MCS (fragment): multiple cloning site
   2578..2662    +  CDS            large T antigen (fragment): large T antigen from SV40 (simian virus 40)
   2685..2806    +  polyA_signal   SV40 poly(A) signal: SV40 polyadenylation signal
   2840..3268    -  rep_origin     f1 ori (sequence partly withheld): f1 bacteriophage origin of replication; arrow indicates direction of (+) strand synthesis
   3295..3399    +  promoter       AmpR promoter: bla
   3401..3758    +  promoter       SV40 promoter: SV40 enhancer and early promoter
   3793..4587    +  CDS            NeoR/KanR: aminoglycoside phosphotransferase from Tn5; aph(3')-II (or nptII); confers resistance to neomycin, kanamycin, and G418 (Geneticin®)
   4608..4760    +  CDS            ble (fragment): BLE_KLEPN - Experimental evidence at protein level: Swiss-Prot protein existence level 1. Binding protein with a strong affinity to the bleomycin family of antibiotics. Binds to CL990; an antimitotic-antibiotic compound. From Klebsiella pneumoniae.
   4819..4866    +  polyA_signal   HSV TK poly(A) signal: herpes simplex virus thymidine kinase polyadenylation signal (Cole and Stacy, 1985)
   4957..4973    -  polyA_signal   bGH poly(A) signal (fragment): bovine growth hormone polyadenylation signal
   5195..5783    +  rep_origin     ori: high-copy-number ColE1/pMB1/pBR322/pUC origin of replication
   5898..5942    +  enhancer       CMV enhancer (fragment): human cytomegalovirus immediate early enhancer
