[The description below was written by a language model from this plasmid's Addgene catalogue record and pLannotate feature annotations shown in this document.]
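Description:
Lyso-B is a mammalian expression plasmid built on the mEmerald-C1 backbone, in which the original mEmerald coding sequence was replaced by the "B" partner of a dimerization-dependent fluorescent protein pair (recorded as ddGFP B, a synthetic insert). The human cytomegalovirus immediate early enhancer and promoter drive a single fusion open reading frame: human LAMP1 lies at the N-terminus, followed by a short linker region and then the ddFP B module, with transcripts terminated by an SV40 polyadenylation signal. The automated annotation labels the fluorescent protein portion as dTomato. This most likely reflects sequence similarity between that reference entry and the dimerization-dependent protein, rather than a functional orange reporter. The small 9xHis, large T antigen, ble and bGH poly(A) hits are fragments that appear to be annotation artefacts or backbone remnants.

LAMP1 is a lysosomal membrane protein, so fusing the B copy to it anchors the partner on the cytosolic face of the lysosomal membrane, as stated in the record. Dimerization-dependent B copies are essentially non-fluorescent and serve to switch on fluorescence of a complementary "A" partner when the two come into close proximity. The plasmid belongs to a toolkit for visualizing membrane contact site dynamics, presumably by co-expression with an A partner targeted to another organelle.

The plasmid is propagated at high copy in E. coli through a pUC-type ColE1 origin, and it also carries an f1 origin. A single NeoR/KanR cassette, placed behind tandem bacterial (bla) and SV40 early promoters and ended by an HSV TK polyadenylation signal, provides kanamycin selection in bacteria and allows G418 selection in mammalian cells.
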