Addgene plasmid #209873: Lyso-B
Purpose: Dimerization dependent fluorescent protein B anchored to cytosolic face of the lysosomal membrane with human LAMP1
Depositing lab: Sarah Cohen. Publication: Contact-FP: A Dimerization-Dependent Fluorescent Protein Toolkit for Visualizing Membrane Contact Site Dynamics. Miner GE, Smith SY, Showalter WK, So CM, Ragusa JV, Powers AE, Zanellati MC, Hsu CH, Marchan MF, Cohen S. Contact (Thousand Oaks). 2024 Feb 4;7:25152564241228911. doi: 10.1177/25152564241228911. eCollection 2024 Jan-Dec. PubMed 38327561.
Backbone
  Vector backbone: mEmerald-C1
  Vector type: Mammalian Expression
Growth in bacteria
  Bacterial resistance: Kanamycin, 50 μg/mL
  Growth temperature: 37°C
  Growth strain: DH5alpha
  Copy number: High Copy
Gene/Insert
  Gene/Insert name: ddGFP B
  Species: Synthetic
  Promoter: CMV
  Tag / fusion protein: LAMP1 (N terminal on insert)
  Cloning method: Gibson Cloning
Terms and licenses: Academic/Nonprofit Terms; Industry Terms: Not Available to Industry
Depositor comments: mEmerald was replaced with ddGFP B
How to cite: Lyso-B was a gift from Sarah Cohen (Addgene plasmid # 209873 ; http://n2t.net/addgene:209873 ; RRID:Addgene_209873)
