>Addgene plasmid #209873 | Lyso-B | depositor partial sequence | sequence record 409288 | ddGFP B gene
GCCACCATCAAAGAGTTCATGCGCTTCAAGGTGCGCATGGAGGGCTCCATGAACGGCCACGAGTTCGAGA
TCGAGGGCGAGGGCGAGGGCCGCCCCTACGAGGGCACCCAGACCGCCAAGCTGAAGGTGACCAAGGGCGG
CCCCCTGCCCTTTGCCTGGGACATCCTGTCCCCCCAGATCATGTACGGCTCCAAAGCGTACGTGAGGCAC
CCCGCCGACATCCCCGATTACAAGAAGCTGCCCTTCCCCGAGGGCTTCAAGTGGGAGCGCGTGATGAACT
TCGAAGACGGCGGTCTGGTGACCGTTACCCAGGACTCCTCCCTGCAGGACGGCACGCTGATCTGCAAGGT
GAAGATTCGCGGCACCAACTTCCCCCCCGACGGCCCCGTAATGCAGAAGAAGACCATGGGCTGGGAGGCC
TCCACCGAGATGCTGTACCCCAAGGACGGCGTGCTGAAGGGCCATAGCTATCAGGCCCTGAAGCTGAAGG
ACGGCGGCCACTACCTGGTGGAGTTCGAGACCATCTACATGGCCAAGAAGCCCGTGCAACTGCCCGGCGA
TTACTGTGTGGACACCAAGCTGGACATCACCTCCCACAACGAGGACTACACCATCGTGGAACAGTACGGG
CGCTCCGAGGGCCGCCACCGTCTGGGCATGGACGAGCGGTACAAG
