>Addgene plasmid #209873 | Lyso-B | depositor partial sequence | sequence record 409289 | LAMP1
ATGGCGGCCCCCGGCAGCGCCCGGCGACCCCTGCTGCTGCTACTGCTGTTGCTGCTGCTCGGCCTCATGC
ATTGTGCGTCAGCAGCAATGTTTATGGTGAAAAATGGCAACGGGACCGCGTGCATAATGGCCAACTTCTC
TGCTGCCTTCTCAGTGAACTACGACACCAAGAGTGGCCCTAAGAACATGACCTTTGACCTGCCATCAGAT
GCCACAGTGGTGCTCAACCGCAGCTCCTGTGGAAAAGAGAACACTTCTGACCCCAGTCTCGTGATTGCTT
TTGGAAGAGGACATACACTCACTCTCAATTTCACGAGAAATGCAACACGTTACAGCGTCCAGCTCATGAG
TTTTGTTTATAACTTGTCAGACACACACCTTTTCCCCAATGCGAGCTCCAAAGAAATCAAGACTGTGGAA
TCTATAACTGACATCAGGGCAGATATAGATAAAAAATACAGATGTGTTAGTGGCACCCAGGTCCACATGA
ACAACGTGACCGTAACGCTCCATGATGCCACCATCCAGGCGTACCTTTCCAACAGCAGCTTCAGCAGGGG
AGAGACACGCTGTGAACAAGACAGGCCTTCCCCAACCACAGCGCCCCCTGCGCCACCCAGCCCCTCGCCC
TCACCCGTGCCCAAGAGCCCCTCTGTGGACAAGTACAACGTGAGCGGCACCAACGGGACCTGCCTGCTGG
CCAGCATGGGGCTGCAGCTGAACCTCACCTATGAGAGGAAGGACAACACGACGGTGACAAGGCTTCTCAA
CATCAACCCCAACAAGACCTCGGCCAGCGGGAGCTGCGGCGCCCACCTGGTGACTCTGGAGCTGCACAGC
GAGGGCACCACCGTCCTGCTCTTCCAGTTCGGGATGAATGCAAGTTCTAGCCGGTTTTTCCTACAAGGAA
TCCAGTTGAATACAATTCTTCCTGACGCCAGAGACCCCGCCTTTAAAGCTGCCAACGGCTCCCTGCGAGC
GCTGCAGGCCACAGTCGGCAATTCCTACAAGTGCAACGCGGAGGAGCACGTCCGTGTCACGAAGGCGTTT
TCAGTCAATATATTCAAAGTGTGGGTCCAGGCTTTCAAGGTGGAAGGTGGCCAGTTTGGCTCTGTGGAGG
AGTGTCTGCTGGACGAGAACAGCATGCTGATCCCCATCGCTGTGGGTGGTGCCCTGGCGGGGCTGGTCCT
CATCGTCCTCATCGCCTACCTCGTCGGCAGGAAGAGGAGTCACGCAGGCTACCAGACTATC
